Addgene plasmid #30499: CCD+BATS
Depositing lab: Qing Zhong. Depositing organization: University of California, Berkeley. Publication: Autophagosome targeting and membrane curvature sensing by Barkor/Atg14(L). Fan W, Nassiri A, Zhong Q. Proc Natl Acad Sci U S A. 2011 May 10;108(19):7769-74. doi: 10.1073/pnas.1016472108. Epub 2011 Apr 25. PubMed 21518905.
Backbone
  Vector backbone: phrGFP-N1
  Backbone manufacturer: Agilent Technologies
  Backbone size w/o insert (bp): 4300
  Vector type: Mammalian Expression
Growth in bacteria
  Bacterial resistance: Ampicillin, 100 μg/mL
  Growth temperature: 37°C
  Growth strain: DH5alpha
  Copy number: High Copy
Gene/Insert
  Gene/Insert name: Barkor (alt name: ATG14L/ATG14)
  Species: H. sapiens (human)
  Insert size (bp): 570
  Mutation: 71-180aa (CCD) + 413-492aa (BATS)
  GenBank ID: KIAA0831
  Entrez Gene: ATG14 (a.k.a. ATG14L, BARKOR, KIAA0831)
  Tag / fusion protein: hrGFP (N terminal on backbone); 3xFlag (C terminal on insert)
  Cloning method: Restriction Enzyme; 5′ cloning site SacI (not destroyed); 3′ cloning site BamHI (not destroyed)
  Sequencing primers: 5′ CAGCTGACCAGCCTGGGCAAG; 3′ TAATACGACTCACTATAGGG
Terms and licenses: Academic/Nonprofit Terms; Industry Terms: Not Available to Industry
How to cite: CCD+BATS was a gift from Qing Zhong (Addgene plasmid # 30499 ; http://n2t.net/addgene:30499 ; RRID:Addgene_30499)
