[The description below was written by a language model from this plasmid's Addgene catalogue record.]
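Description:
CCD+BATS is a mammalian expression plasmid built on the phrGFP-N1 backbone (Agilent Technologies, about 4.3 kb without insert). It is propagated in E. coli as a high-copy plasmid under ampicillin selection. The catalogue entry does not state the promoter, polyadenylation signal, origin of replication, or any mammalian selection marker. No feature table is provided, so these elements cannot be confirmed from the record.

The insert is a roughly 570 bp chimeric fragment of human Barkor (also known as ATG14, ATG14L or KIAA0831), a protein involved in autophagy. It joins two non-contiguous regions of the protein: residues 71–180, designated the coiled-coil domain (CCD), and residues 413–492, designated the BATS domain at the C-terminal end. The intervening sequence and the extreme N-terminus are omitted. The fragment was cloned between SacI and BamHI sites, both of which are retained. According to the record, the product is fused to humanized Renilla GFP (hrGFP) supplied by the backbone, listed as N-terminal, and carries a 3xFlag tag at the C-terminus of the insert. This allows the minimal protein to be followed by fluorescence in live or fixed cells, and to be detected or immunoprecipitated through the Flag epitope.

The associated publication title concerns autophagosome targeting and membrane curvature sensing by Barkor/Atg14(L). The construct is therefore apparently one of a set of domain-deletion reagents for that study. It would serve to test whether the coiled-coil and BATS regions together can drive localization to autophagosomal membranes in transfected mammalian cells, although the record does not state this purpose directly.
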