>Addgene plasmid #30499 | CCD+BATS | addgene partial sequence | sequence record 35506 | 30499 with hrGFP-F
GCTTCGTGGAGCAGCACGAGACCGCCATCGCCCAGCTGACCAGCCTGGGCAAGCCCCTGGGCAGCCTGCA
CGAGTGGGTGGAGCTCTCCGGACTCAGATCTGACCGGGAGAGGTTTATCGACAAGAAGGAAAGGTTAAGC
CGACTTAAGAGCAAGCAAGAAGAATTTCAGAAAGAAGTGTTAAAAGCTATGGAAGGAAAATGGATAACAG
ATCAGTTGAGATGGAAAATAATGTCCTGCAAGATGAGGATTGAACAGTTAAAACAAACAATATGTAAAGG
AAATGAAGAAATGGAGAAAAATTCTGAAGGCCTTCTCAAAACCAAGGAAAAGAATCAGAAGCTTTACAGT
CGAGCACAACGGCACCAAGAGAAAAAGGAGAAGATTCAGAGGCATAATCGCAAACTTGGTGACCTGGTAG
AAAAAAAGACCGCTGGAGAATCAGATGAGAGCGGAGATGAGCGCGTCAGCTATGAAGAAACCGACCTGGG
CACAGACTGGGAGAACTTGCCTAGTCCCCGGTTTTGTGATATCCCTTCCCAGTCTGTGGAAGTCTCCCAG
AGTCAGAGCACCCAGGCGTCCCCACCCATCGCGAGCAGCAGTGCAGGTGGGATGATCTCCTCTGCAGCAG
CCTCGGTGACCTCCTGGTTTAAAGCTTACACTGGACACCGTTCGAATTCTGCAGTCGACGACTACNAAGA
CCATGACGGTGATTATAAAGATCATGACATCGACTACNAGGATGACGATGACAAGTAGGGATCCACCGGA
TCTAGATAATAGGGTACCAGGTAAGTGTACCCCAATTCGCCCTATAGTGAGTCGT
